Addgene plasmid #1399: pCMV6-p85alpha-Flag
Depositing lab: Lewis Cantley. Depositing organization: Beth Israel Deaconess Medical Center.
Backbone
  Vector backbone: pCMV6
  Backbone size w/o insert (bp): 4900
  Vector type: Mammalian Expression
Growth in bacteria
  Bacterial resistance: Ampicillin, 100 μg/mL
  Growth temperature: 37°C
  Growth strain: DH5alpha
  Copy number: Low Copy
Gene/Insert
  Gene/Insert name: PI3K regulatory subunit p85alpha (alt name: Pik3r1)
  Species: M. musculus (mouse)
  Insert size (bp): 2200
  Entrez Gene: Pik3r1 (a.k.a. PI3K, p50alpha, p55alpha, p85alpha)
  Tag / fusion protein: Flag (C terminal on insert)
  Cloning method: Restriction Enzyme; 5′ cloning site BamHI (destroyed during cloning); 3′ cloning site BamHI (not destroyed)
  Sequencing primers: 5′ CMV-F
Terms and licenses: Academic/Nonprofit Terms; Industry Terms: Not Available to Industry
Depositor comments: Cantley lab recommends growth at room temperature.
How to cite: pCMV6-p85alpha-Flag was a gift from Lewis Cantley (Addgene plasmid # 1399 ; http://n2t.net/addgene:1399 ; RRID:Addgene_1399)
