[The description below was written by a language model from this plasmid's Addgene catalogue record and pLannotate feature annotations shown in this document.]
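Description:
pCMV6-p85alpha-Flag is a mammalian expression plasmid built on the pCMV6 backbone that encodes mouse Pik3r1, the p85alpha regulatory subunit of phosphoinositide 3-kinase, with a C-terminal FLAG epitope. The roughly 2.2 kb coding sequence was inserted by restriction cloning at BamHI sites (the 5′ site was destroyed, the 3′ site retained). It sits directly downstream of the human cytomegalovirus immediate-early enhancer and promoter, which drive strong constitutive transcription in transfected mammalian cells. The FLAG sequence follows the open reading frame in the sequenced record, where it is annotated as a fragment, and a human growth hormone polyadenylation signal terminates the transcript. An SV40 enhancer/early promoter region lies after the poly(A) signal. No downstream mammalian selection marker is annotated, so the plasmid appears suited to transient expression.

For propagation in E. coli, the plasmid carries a ColE1/pUC-type origin and a β-lactamase gene under its own promoter, giving ampicillin resistance. The origin is annotated as a high-copy type, but the catalogue lists the plasmid as low copy. An f1 origin is also present, along with cloning-vector remnants: a T7 promoter, lac promoter/operator, CAP site, and fragments of lacI and lacZα. The full sequence is 6,819 nt, slightly shorter than the sum of the stated backbone and insert sizes.

p85alpha is an SH2-domain adapter that binds tyrosine-phosphorylated receptors and recruits the p110 catalytic subunit to the membrane. The construct would therefore suit overexpressing tagged p85alpha and detecting or immunoprecipitating it through FLAG in studies of PI3K signalling, although the record does not state a specific purpose.
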