Features (pLannotate 1.2.2; 16 found; start..end, strand, type, name):
    212..591     +  enhancer       CMV enhancer: human cytomegalovirus immediate early enhancer
    593..792     +  promoter       CMV promoter: human cytomegalovirus (CMV) immediate early promoter
    832..3003    +  CDS            Pik3r1: P85A_MOUSE - Experimental evidence at protein level: Swiss-Prot protein existence level 1. Binds to activated (phosphorylated) protein-Tyr kinases, through its SH2 domain, and acts as an adapter, mediating the association of the p110 catalytic unit to the plasma membrane. Necessary for the insulin-stimulated increase in glucose uptake and glycogen synthesis in insulin-sensitive tissues. Plays an important role in signaling in response to FGFR1, FGFR2, FGFR3, FGFR4, KITLG/SCF, KIT, PDGFRA and PDGFRB. Likewise, plays a role in ITGB2 signaling (By similarity). Modulates the cellular response to E
   3007..3027    +  CDS            FLAG (fragment): FLAG® epitope tag, followed by an enterokinase cleavage site
   3056..3676    +  polyA_signal   hGH poly(A) signal: human growth hormone polyadenylation signal
   3705..4034    +  promoter       SV40 promoter: SV40 enhancer and early promoter
   4073..4091    -  promoter       T7 promoter: promoter for bacteriophage T7 RNA polymerase
   4129..4145    -  protein_bind   lac operator: The lac repressor binds to the lac operator to inhibit transcription in E. coli. This inhibition can be relieved by adding lactose or isopropyl-β-D-thiogalactopyranoside (IPTG). lac repressor encoded by lacI
   4153..4183    -  promoter       lac promoter: promoter for the E. coli lac operon
   4198..4219    -  protein_bind   CAP binding site: CAP binding activates transcription in the presence of cAMP. E. coli catabolite activator protein
   4232..4324    -  CDS            lacI (fragment): lac repressor; lacI; The lac repressor binds to the lac operator to inhibit transcription in E. coli. This inhibition can be relieved by adding lactose or isopropyl-β-D-thiogalactopyranoside (IPTG).
   4507..5095    -  rep_origin     ori: high-copy-number ColE1/pMB1/pBR322/pUC origin of replication
   5266..6126    -  CDS            AmpR: β-lactamase; bla; confers resistance to ampicillin, carbenicillin, and related antibiotics
   6127..6231    -  promoter       AmpR promoter: bla
   6258..6686    +  rep_origin     f1 ori (sequence partly withheld): f1 bacteriophage origin of replication; arrow indicates direction of (+) strand synthesis
   6717..52      -  CDS            lacZα (fragment) (across the origin): LacZα fragment of β-galactosidase; lacZ fragment
>Addgene plasmid #1399 | pCMV6-p85alpha-Flag | addgene full sequence | sequence record 340532 | Addgene NGS Result
TGGGTAACGCCAGGGTTTTCCCAGTCACGACGTTGTAAAACGACGGCCAGTGCCAAGCTGATCTATACAT
TGAATCAATATTGGCAATTAGCCATATTAGTCATTGGTTATATAGCATAAATCAATATTGGCTATTGGCC
ATTGCATACGTTGTATCTATATCATAATATGTACATTTATATTGGCTCATGTCCAATATGACCGCCATGT
TGACATTGATTATTGACTAGTTATTAATAGTAATCAATTACGGGGTCATTAGTTCATAGCCCATATATGG
AGTTCCGCGTTACATAACTTACGGTAAATGGCCCGCCTGGCTGACCGCCCAACGACCCCCGCCCATTGAC
GTCAATAATGACGTATGTTCCCATAGTAACGCCAATAGGGACTTTCCATTGACGTCAATGGGTGGAGTAT
TTACGGTAAACTGCCCACTTGGCAGTACATCAAGTGTATCATATGCCAAGTCCGCCCCCTATTGACGTCA
ATGACGGTAAATGGCCCGCCTGGCATTATGCCCAGTACATGACCTTACGGGACTTTCCTACTTGGCAGTA
CATCTACGTATTAGTCATCGCTATTACCATGGTGATGCGGTTTTGGCAGTACACCAATGGGCGTGGATAG
CGGTTTGACTCACGGGGATTTCCAAGTCTCCACCCCATTGACGTCAATGGGAGTTTGTTTTGGCACCAAA
ATCAACGGGACTTTCCAAAATGTCGTAATAACCCCGCCCCGTTGACGCAAATGGGCGGTAGGCGTGTACG
GTGGGAGGTCTATATAAGCAGAGCTCGTTTAGTGAACCGTCAGAATTAATTCAGATCCGCCATGAGTGCA
GAGGGCTACCAGTACAGAGCACTGTACGACTACAAGAAGGAGCGAGAGGAAGACATTGACCTACACCTGG
GGGACATACTGACTGTGAATAAAGGCTCCTTAGTGGCACTTGGATTCAGTGATGGCCAGGAAGCCCGGCC
TGAAGATATTGGCTGGTTAAATGGCTACAATGAAACCACTGGGGAGAGGGGAGACTTTCCAGGAACTTAC
GTTGAATACATTGGAAGGAAAAGAATTTCACCCCCTACTCCCAAGCCTCGGCCCCCTCGACCGCTTCCTG
TTGCTCCGGGTTCTTCAAAAACTGAAGCTGACACGGAGCAGCAAGCGTTGCCCCTTCCTGACCTGGCCGA
GCAGTTTGCCCCTCCTGATGTTGCCCCGCCTCTCCTTATAAAGCTCCTGGAAGCCATTGAGAAGAAAGGA
CTGGAATGTTCGACTCTATACAGAACACAAAGCTCCAGCAACCCTGCAGAATTACGACAGCTTCTTGATT
GTGATGCCGCGTCAGTGGACTTGGAGATGATCGACGTACACGTCTTAGCAGATGCTTTCAAACGCTATCT
CGCCGACTTACCAAATCCTGTCATTCCTGTAGCTGTTTACAATGAGATGATGTCTTTAGCCCAAGAACTA
CAGAGCCCTGAAGACTGCATCCAGCTGTTGAAGAAGCTCATTAGATTGCCTAATATACCTCATCAGTGTT
GGCTTACGCTTCAGTATTTGCTCAAGCATTTTTTCAAGCTCTCTCAAGCCTCCAGCAAAAACCTTTTGAA
TGCAAGAGTCCTCTCTGAGATTTTCAGCCCCGTGCTTTTCAGATTTCCAGCCGCCAGCTCTGATAATACT
GAACACCTCATAAAAGCGATAGAGATTTTAATCTCAACGGAATGGAATGAGAGACAGCCAGCACCAGCAC
TGCCCCCCAAACCACCCAAGCCCACTACTGTAGCCAACAACAGCATGAACAACAATATGTCCTTGCAGGA
TGCTGAATGGTACTGGGGAGACATCTCAAGGGAAGAAGTGAATGAAAAACTCCGAGACACTGCTGATGGG
ACCTTTTTGGTACGAGACGCATCTACTAAAATGCACGGCGATTACACTCTTACACCTAGGAAAGGAGGAA
ATAACAAATTAATCAAAATCTTTCACCGTGATGGAAAATATGGCTTCTCTGATCCATTAACCTTCAACTC
TGTGGTTGAGTTAATAAACCACTACCGGAATGAGTCTTTAGCTCAGTACAACCCCAAGCTGGATGTGAAG
TTGCTCTACCCAGTGTCCAAATACCAGCAGGATCAAGTTGTCAAAGAAGATAATATTGAAGCTGTAGGGA
AAAAATTACATGAATATAATACTCAATTTCAAGAAAAAAGTCGGGAATATGATAGATTATATGAGGAGTA
CACCCGTACTTCCCAGGAAATCCAAATGAAAAGAACGGCTATCGAAGCATTTAATGAAACCATAAAAATA
TTTGAAGAACAATGCCAAACCCAGGAGCGGTACAGCAAAGAATACATAGAGAAGTTTAAACGCGAAGGCA
ACGAGAAAGAAATTCAAAGGATTATGCATAACCATGATAAGCTGAAGTCGCGTATCAGTGAGATCATTGA
CAGTAGGAGGAGGTTGGAAGAAGACTTGAAGAAGCAGGCAGCTGAGTACCGAGAGATCGACAAACGCATG
AACAGTATTAAGCCGGACCTCATCCAGTTGAGAAAGACAAGAGACCAATACTTGATGTGGCTGACGCAGA
AAGGTGTGCGGCAGAAGAAGCTGAACGAGTGGCTGGGGAATGAAAATACCGAAGATCAATACTCCCTGGT
AGAAGATGATGAGGATTTGCCCCACCATGACGAGAAGACGTGGAATGTCGGGAGCAGCAACCGAAACAAA
GCGGAGAACCTATTGCGAGGGAAGCGAGACGGCACTTTCCTTGTCCGGGAGAGCAGTAAGCAGGGCTGCT
ATGCCTGCTCCGTAGTGGTAGACGGCGAAGTCAAGCATTGCGTCATTAACAAGACTGCCACCGGCTATGG
CTTTGCCGAGCCCTACAACCTGTACAGCTCCCTGAAGGAGCTGGTGCTACATTATCAACACACCTCCCTC
GTGCAGCACAATGACTCCCTCAATGTCACACTAGCATACCCAGTATATGCACAACAGAGGCGAGACTACA
AGGACGACGATGACAAGTAGGGATCCCCGGGCGAGCTCGAATTCCGTGGCATCCCTGTGACCCCTCCCCA
GTGCCTCTCCTGGCCCTGGAAGTTGCCACTCCAGTGCCCACCAGCCTTGTCCTAATAAAATTAAGTTGCA
TCATTTTGTCTGACTAGGTGTCCTTCTATAATATTATGGGGTGGAGGGGGGTGGTATGGAGCAAGGGGCA
AGTTGGGAAGACAACCTGTAGGGCCTGCGGGGTCTATTGGGAACCAAGCTGGAGTGCAGTGGCACAATCT
TGGCTCACTGCAATCTCCGCCTCCTGGGTTCAAGCGATTCTCCTGCCTCAGCCTCCCGAGTTGTTGGGAT
TCCAGGCATGCATGACCAGGCTCAGCTAATTTTTGTTTTTTTGGTAGAGACGGGGTTTCACCATATTGGC
CAGGCTGGTCTCCAACTCCTAATCTCAGGTGATCTACCCACCTTGGCCTCCCAAATTGCTGGGATTACAG
GCGTGAACCACTGCTCCCTTCCCTGTCCTTCTGATTTTAAAATAACTATACCAGCAGGAGGACGTCCAGA
CACAGCATAGGCTACCTGGCCATGCCCAACCGGTGGGACATTTGAGTTGCTTGCTTGGCACTGTCCTCTC
ATGCGTTGGGTCCACTCAGTAGATGCCTGTTGAATTGGGTACGCGGCCAGCTTGGCTGTGGAATGTGTGT
CAGTTAGGGTGTGGAAAGTCCCCAGGCTCCCCAGCAGGCAGAAGTATGCAAAGCATGCATCTCAATTAGT
CAGCAACCAGGTGTGGAAAGTCCCCAGGCTCCCCAGCAGGCAGAAGTATGCAAAGCATGCATCTCAATTA
GTCAGCAACCATAGTCCCGCCCCTAACTCCGCCCATCCCGCCCCTAACTCCGCCCAGTTCCGCCCATTCT
CCGCCCCATGGCTGACTAATTTTTTTTATTTATGCAGAGGCCGAGGCCGCCTCGGCCTCTGAGCTATTCC
AGAAGTAGTGAGGAGGCTTTTTTGGAGGCCTAGGCTTTTGCAAAAAGCTCCTCGAGGAACTGAAAAACCA
GAAAGTTAATTCCCTATAGTGAGTCGTATTAAATTCGTAATCATGTCATAGCTGTTTCCTGTGTGAAATT
GTTATCCGCTCACAATTCCACACAACATACGAGCCGGAAGCATAAAGTGTAAAGCCTGGGGTGCCTAATG
AGTGAGCTAACTCACATTAATTGCGTTGCGCTCACTGCCCGCTTTCCAGTCGGGAAACCTGTCGTGCCAG
CTGCATTAATGAATCGGCCAACGCGCGGGGAGAGGCGGTTTGCGTATTGGGCGCTCTTCCGCTTCCTCGC
TCACTGACTCGCTGCGCTCGGTCGTTCGGCTGCGGCGAGCGGTATCAGCTCACTCAAAGGCGGTAATACG
GTTATCCACAGAATCAGGGGATAACGCAGGAAAGAACATGTGAGCAAAAGGCCAGCAAAAGGCCAGGAAC
CGTAAAAAGGCCGCGTTGCTGGCGTTTTTCCATAGGCTCCGCCCCCCTGACGAGCATCACAAAAATCGAC
GCTCAAGTCAGAGGTGGCGAAACCCGACAGGACTATAAAGATACCAGGCGTTTCCCCCTGGAAGCTCCCT
CGTGCGCTCTCCTGTTCCGACCCTGCCGCTTACCGGATACCTGTCCGCCTTTCTCCCTTCGGGAAGCGTG
GCGCTTTCTCATAGCTCACGCTGTAGGTATCTCAGTTCGGTGTAGGTCGTTCGCTCCAAGCTGGGCTGTG
TGCACGAACCCCCCGTTCAGCCCGACCGCTGCGCCTTATCCGGTAACTATCGTCTTGAGTCCAACCCGGT
AAGACACGACTTATCGCCACTGGCAGCAGCCACTGGTAACAGGATTAGCAGAGCGAGGTATGTAGGCGGT
GCTACAGAGTTCTTGAAGTGGTGGCCTAACTACGGCTACACTAGAAGAACAGTATTTGGTATCTGCGCTC
TGCTGAAGCCAGTTACCTTCGGAAAAAGAGTTGGTAGCTCTTGATCCGGCAAACAAACCACCGCTGGTAG
CGGTGGTTTTTTTGTTTGCAAGCAGCAGATTACGCGCAGAAAAAAAGGATCTCAAGAAGATCCTTTGATC
TTTTCTACGGGGTCTGACGCTCAGTGGAACGAAAACTCACGTTAAGGGATTTTGGTCATGAGATTATCAA
AAAGGATCTTCACCTAGATCCTTTTAAATTAAAAATGAAGTTTTAAATCAATCTAAAGTATATATGAGTA
AACTTGGTCTGACAGTTACCAATGCTTAATCAGTGAGGCACCTATCTCAGCGATCTGTCTATTTCGTTCA
TCCATAGTTGCCTGACTCCCCGTCGTGTAGATAACTACGATACGGGAGGGCTTACCATCTGGCCCCAGTG
CTGCAATGATACCGCGAGACCCACGCTCACCGGCTCCAGATTTATCAGCAATAAACCAGCCAGCCGGAAG
GGCCGAGCGCAGAAGTGGTCCTGCAACTTTATCCGCCTCCATCCAGTCTATTAATTGTTGCCGGGAAGCT
AGAGTAAGTAGTTCGCCAGTTAATAGTTTGCGCAACGTTGTTGCCATTGCTACAGGCATCGTGGTGTCAC
GCTCGTCGTTTGGTATGGCTTCATTCAGCTCCGGTTCCCAACGATCAAGGCGAGTTACATGATCCCCCAT
GTTGTGCAAAAAAGCGGTTAGCTCCTTCGGTCCTCCGATCGTTGTCAGAAGTAAGTTGGCCGCAGTGTTA
TCACTCATGGTTATGGCAGCACTGCATAATTCTCTTACTGTCATGCCATCCGTAAGATGCTTTTCTGTGA
CTGGTGAGTACTCAACCAAGTCATTCTGAGAATAGTGTATGCGGCGACCGAGTTGCTCTTGCCCGGCGTC
AATACGGGATAATACCGCGCCACATAGCAGAACTTTAAAAGTGCTCATCATTGGAAAACGTTCTTCGGGG
CGAAAACTCTCAAGGATCTTACCGCTGTTGAGATCCAGTTCGATGTAACCCACTCGTGCACCCAACTGAT
CTTCAGCATCTTTTACTTTCACCAGCGTTTCTGGGTGAGCAAAAACAGGAAGGCAAAATGCCGCAAAAAA
GGGAATAAGGGCGACACGGAAATGTTGAATACTCATACTCTTCCTTTTTCAATATTATTGAAGCATTTAT
CAGGGTTATTGTCTCATGAGCGGATACATATTTGAATGTATTTAGAAAAATAAACAAATAGGGGTTCCGC
GCACATTTCCCCGAAAAGTGCCACCTG
[124 nt withheld, positions 6258-6381]
C
[91 nt withheld, positions 6383-6473]
A
[49 nt withheld, positions 6475-6523]
CCTTTGACGTTGGAGTCCACGTTCTTT
[37 nt withheld, positions 6551-6587]
ACCCTATCTCGGTCTATTCTTTTGATTTATAAGGGATTTTGCCGATTTCGGCCTATTGGTTAAAAAATGA
GCTGATTTAACAAAAATTTAACGCGAATTTTAACAAAATATTAACGCTTACAATTTCCATTCGCCATTCA
GGCTGCGCAACTGTTGGGAAGGGCGATCGGTGCGGGCCTCTTCGCTATTACGCCAGCTGGCGAAAGGGGG
ATGTGCTGCAAGGCGATTAAGT
